>Addgene plasmid #229504 | pGL3_5UTR_Myc_FLuc Compensatory Mutant | addgene full sequence | sequence record 456880 | Addgene NGS Result
GGTACCGAGCTCTTACGCGTGCTAGCCCGGGCTCGAGATCTGCGATCTGCATCTCAATTAGTCAGCAACC
ATAGTCCCGCCCCTAACTCCGCCCATCCCGCCCCTAACTCCGCCCAGTTCCGCCCATTCTCCGCCCCATC
GCTGACTAATTTTTTTTATTTATGCAGAGGCCGAGGCCGCCTCGGCCTCTGAGCTATTCCAGAAGTAGTG
AGGAGGCTTTTTTGGAGGCCTAGGCTTTTGCAAAAAGCTTAACTCGCTGTAGTAATTCCAGCGAGAGGCA
GAGGGAGCGAGCGGGCGGCCGGCTAGGGTGGAAGAGCCGGGCGAGCAGAGCTGCGCTGCGGGCGTCCTGG
GAAGGGAGATCCGGAGCGAATAGGGGGCTTCGCCTCTGGCCCAGCCCTCCCGCTGATCCCCCAGCCAGCG
GTCCGCAACCCTTGCCGCATCCACGAAACTTTGCCCATAGCAGCGGGCGGGCACTTTGCACTGGAACTTA
CAACACCCGAGCAAGGACGCGACTCTCCCGACGCGGGGAGGCTATTCTGCCCATTTGGGGACACTTCCCC
GCCGCTGCCAGGACCCGCTTCTCTGAAAGGCTCTCCTTGCAGCTGCTTAGACCGACCATTAAAATGGGGT
AGTCGTTTTGGTCGAGCCTCCCGCGACGCCATGGAAGACGCCAAAAACATAAAGAAAGGCCCGGCGCCAT
TCTATCCGCTGGAAGATGGAACCGCTGGAGAGCAACTGCATAAGGCTATGAAGAGATACGCCCTGGTTCC
TGGAACAATTGCTTTTACAGATGCACATATCGAGGTGGACATCACTTACGCTGAGTACTTCGAAATGTCC
GTTCGGTTGGCAGAAGCTATGAAACGATATGGGCTGAATACAAATCACAGAATCGTCGTATGCAGTGAAA
ACTCTCTTCAATTCTTTATGCCGGTGTTGGGCGCGTTATTTATCGGAGTTGCAGTTGCGCCCGCGAACGA
CATTTATAATGAACGTGAATTGCTCAACAGTATGGGCATTTCGCAGCCTACCGTGGTGTTCGTTTCCAAA
AAGGGGTTGCAAAAAATTTTGAACGTGCAAAAAAAGCTCCCAATCATCCAAAAAATTATTATCATGGATT
CTAAAACGGATTACCAGGGATTTCAGTCGATGTACACGTTCGTCACATCTCATCTACCTCCCGGTTTTAA
TGAATACGATTTTGTGCCAGAGTCCTTCGATAGGGACAAGACAATTGCACTGATCATGAACTCCTCTGGA
TCTACTGGTCTGCCTAAAGGTGTCGCTCTGCCTCATAGAACTGCCTGCGTGAGATTCTCGCATGCCAGAG
ATCCTATTTTTGGCAATCAAATCATTCCGGATACTGCGATTTTAAGTGTTGTTCCATTCCATCACGGTTT
TGGAATGTTTACTACACTCGGATATTTGATATGTGGATTTCGAGTCGTCTTAATGTATAGATTTGAAGAA
GAGCTGTTTCTGAGGAGCCTTCAGGATTACAAGATTCAAAGTGCGCTGCTGGTGCCAACCCTATTCTCCT
TCTTCGCCAAAAGCACTCTGATTGACAAATACGATTTATCTAATTTACACGAAATTGCTTCTGGTGGCGC
TCCCCTCTCTAAGGAAGTCGGGGAAGCGGTTGCCAAGAGGTTCCATCTGCCAGGTATCAGGCAAGGATAT
GGGCTCACTGAGACTACATCAGCTATTCTGATTACACCCGAGGGGGATGATAAACCGGGCGCGGTCGGTA
AAGTTGTTCCATTTTTTGAAGCGAAGGTTGTGGATCTGGATACCGGGAAAACGCTGGGCGTTAATCAAAG
AGGCGAACTGTGTGTGAGAGGTCCTATGATTATGTCCGGTTATGTAAACAATCCGGAAGCGACCAACGCC
TTGATTGACAAGGATGGATGGCTACATTCTGGAGACATAGCTTACTGGGACGAAGACGAACACTTCTTCA
TCGTTGACCGCCTGAAGTCTCTGATTAAGTACAAAGGCTATCAGGTGGCTCCCGCTGAATTGGAATCCAT
CTTGCTCCAACACCCCAACATCTTCGACGCAGGTGTCGCAGGTCTTCCCGACGATGACGCCGGTGAACTT
CCCGCCGCCGTTGTTGTTTTGGAGCACGGAAAGACGATGACGGAAAAAGAGATCGTGGATTACGTCGCCA
GTCAAGTAACAACCGCGAAAAAGTTGCGCGGAGGAGTTGTGTTTGTGGACGAAGTACCGAAAGGTCTTAC
CGGAAAACTCGACGCAAGAAAAATCAGAGAGATCCTCATAAAGGCCAAGAAGGGCGGAAAGATCGCCGTG
TAATTCTAGTCCGCGGCATATGTCTAGAGTCGGGGCGGCCGGCCGCTTCGAGCAGACATGATAAGATACA
TTGATGAGTTTGGACAAACCACAACTAGAATGCAGTGAAAAAAATGCTTTATTTGTGAAATTTGTGATGC
TATTGCTTTATTTGTAACCATTATAAGCTGCAATAAACAAGTTAACAACAACAATTGCATTCATTTTATG
TTTCAGGTTCAGGGGGAGGTGTGGGAGGTTTTTTAAAGCAAGTAAAACCTCTACAAATGTGGTAAAATCG
ATAAGGATCCGTCGACCGATGCCCTTGAGAGCCTTCAACCCAGTCAGCTCCTTCCGGTGGGCGCGGGGCA
TGACTATCGTCGCCGCACTTATGACTGTCTTCTTTATCATGCAACTCGTAGGACAGGTGCCGGCAGCGCT
CTTCCGCTTCCTCGCTCACTGACTCGCTGCGCTCGGTCGTTCGGCTGCGGCGAGCGGTATCAGCTCACTC
AAAGGCGGTAATACGGTTATCCACAGAATCAGGGGATAACGCAGGAAAGAACATGTGAGCAAAAGGCCAG
CAAAAGGCCAGGAACCGTAAAAAGGCCGCGTTGCTGGCGTTTTTCCATAGGCTCCGCCCCCCTGACGAGC
ATCACAAAAATCGACGCTCAAGTCAGAGGTGGCGAAACCCGACAGGACTATAAAGATACCAGGCGTTTCC
CCCTGGAAGCTCCCTCGTGCGCTCTCCTGTTCCGACCCTGCCGCTTACCGGATACCTGTCCGCCTTTCTC
CCTTCGGGAAGCGTGGCGCTTTCTCATAGCTCACGCTGTAGGTATCTCAGTTCGGTGTAGGTCGTTCGCT
CCAAGCTGGGCTGTGTGCACGAACCCCCCGTTCAGCCCGACCGCTGCGCCTTATCCGGTAACTATCGTCT
TGAGTCCAACCCGGTAAGACACGACTTATCGCCACTGGCAGCAGCCACTGGTAACAGGATTAGCAGAGCG
AGGTATGTAGGCGGTGCTACAGAGTTCTTGAAGTGGTGGCCTAACTACGGCTACACTAGAAGAACAGTAT
TTGGTATCTGCGCTCTGCTGAAGCCAGTTACCTTCGGAAAAAGAGTTGGTAGCTCTTGATCCGGCAAACA
AACCACCGCTGGTAGCGGTGGTTTTTTTGTTTGCAAGCAGCAGATTACGCGCAGAAAAAAAGGATCTCAA
GAAGATCCTTTGATCTTTTCTACGGGGTCTGACGCTCAGTGGAACGAAAACTCACGTTAAGGGATTTTGG
TCATGAGATTATCAAAAAGGATCTTCACCTAGATCCTTTTAAATTAAAAATGAAGTTTTAAATCAATCTA
AAGTATATATGAGTAAACTTGGTCTGACAGTTACCAATGCTTAATCAGTGAGGCACCTATCTCAGCGATC
TGTCTATTTCGTTCATCCATAGTTGCCTGACTCCCCGTCGTGTAGATAACTACGATACGGGAGGGCTTAC
CATCTGGCCCCAGTGCTGCAATGATACCGCGAGACCCACGCTCACCGGCTCCAGATTTATCAGCAATAAA
CCAGCCAGCCGGAAGGGCCGAGCGCAGAAGTGGTCCTGCAACTTTATCCGCCTCCATCCAGTCTATTAAT
TGTTGCCGGGAAGCTAGAGTAAGTAGTTCGCCAGTTAATAGTTTGCGCAACGTTGTTGCCATTGCTACAG
GCATCGTGGTGTCACGCTCGTCGTTTGGTATGGCTTCATTCAGCTCCGGTTCCCAACGATCAAGGCGAGT
TACATGATCCCCCATGTTGTGCAAAAAAGCGGTTAGCTCCTTCGGTCCTCCGATCGTTGTCAGAAGTAAG
TTGGCCGCAGTGTTATCACTCATGGTTATGGCAGCACTGCATAATTCTCTTACTGTCATGCCATCCGTAA
GATGCTTTTCTGTGACTGGTGAGTACTCAACCAAGTCATTCTGAGAATAGTGTATGCGGCGACCGAGTTG
CTCTTGCCCGGCGTCAATACGGGATAATACCGCGCCACATAGCAGAACTTTAAAAGTGCTCATCATTGGA
AAACGTTCTTCGGGGCGAAAACTCTCAAGGATCTTACCGCTGTTGAGATCCAGTTCGATGTAACCCACTC
GTGCACCCAACTGATCTTCAGCATCTTTTACTTTCACCAGCGTTTCTGGGTGAGCAAAAACAGGAAGGCA
AAATGCCGCAAAAAAGGGAATAAGGGCGACACGGAAATGTTGAATACTCATACTCTTCCTTTTTCAATAT
TATTGAAGCATTTATCAGGGTTATTGTCTCATGAGCGGATACATATTTGAATGTATTTAGAAAAATAAAC
AAATAGGGGTTCCGCGCACATTTCCCCGAAAAGTGCCACCTG
[124 nt withheld, positions 4663-4786]
C
[91 nt withheld, positions 4788-4878]
A
[49 nt withheld, positions 4880-4928]
CCTTTGACGTTGGAGTCCACGTTCTTT
[37 nt withheld, positions 4956-4992]
ACCCTATCTCGGTCTATTCTTTTGATTTATAAGGGATTTTGCCGATTTCGGCCTATTGGTTAAAAAATGA
GCTGATTTAACAAAAATTTAACGCGAATTTTAACAAAATATTAACGCTTACAATTTGCCATTCGCCATTC
AGGCTGCGCAACTGTTGGGAAGGGCGATCGGTGCGGGCCTCTTCGCTATTACGCCAGCCCAAGCTACCAT
GATAAGTAAGTAATATTAAGGTACGGGAGGTACTTGGAGCGGCCGCAATAAAATATCTTTATTTTCATTA
CATCTGTGTGTTGGTTTTTTGTGTGAATCGATAGTACTAACATACGCTCTCCATCAAAACAAAACGAAAC
AAAACAAACTAGCAAAATAGGCTGTCCCCAGTGCAAGTGCAGGTGCCAGAACATTTCTCTATCGATA
Features (pLannotate 1.2.2; 13 found; start..end, strand, type, name):
     48..244     +  promoter       SV40 promoter: SV40 early promoter
    263..564     +  ncRNA          IRES c-myc: Accession: RF00216 - c-myc internal ribosome entry site (IRES)
    661..2313    +  CDS            luciferase: firefly luciferase; luc+; enhanced luc+ version of the luciferase gene
   2372..2493    -  polyA_signal   SV40 poly(A) signal: SV40 polyadenylation signal
   2516..2584    -  CDS            large T antigen (fragment): large T antigen from SV40 (simian virus 40)
   2600..2732    +  CDS            TcR (fragment): tetracycline efflux protein; tet; confers resistance to tetracycline
   2912..3500    -  rep_origin     ori: high-copy-number ColE1/pMB1/pBR322/pUC origin of replication
   3671..4531    -  CDS            AmpR: β-lactamase; bla; confers resistance to ampicillin, carbenicillin, and related antibiotics
   4532..4636    -  promoter       AmpR promoter: bla
   4663..5091    +  rep_origin     f1 ori (sequence partly withheld): f1 bacteriophage origin of replication; arrow indicates direction of (+) strand synthesis
   5123..5190    -  CDS            lacZα (fragment): LacZα fragment of β-galactosidase; lacZ fragment
   5249..5297    +  polyA_signal   poly(A) signal: synthetic polyadenylation signal
   5311..5402    +  misc_feature   pause site: RNA polymerase II transcriptional pause signal from the human α2 globin gene
