[The description below was written by a language model from this plasmid's Addgene catalogue record and pLannotate feature annotations shown in this document.]
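Description:
pGL3_5UTR_Myc_FLuc Compensatory Mutant is a mammalian expression reporter plasmid built on a pGL3_SV40 backbone. A mutated version of the human MYC 5' untranslated region sits between the SV40 early promoter and the firefly luciferase (luc+) coding sequence. The plasmid is propagated in E. coli through a high-copy ColE1/pUC-type origin and selected with ampicillin via the β-lactamase gene and its bla promoter. An f1 phage origin is also present. The catalogue lists the size as 5,389 bp, while the sequenced record is 5,409 nt. The short annotated fragments of SV40 large T antigen, TcR and lacZα appear to be backbone remnants rather than functional genes.

The insert is recorded as 376 bp of human sequence, and the annotation software recognises part of it as the c-myc IRES family element. It is transcribed as the leader of the luciferase mRNA, so light output reflects how this 5'UTR influences translation of the downstream reading frame. An SV40 polyadenylation signal follows the luciferase sequence. The synthetic poly(A) signal and the α2-globin RNA polymerase II pause site upstream of the promoter are standard pGL3 elements that limit read-through transcription from the backbone, which lowers background signal.

The construct carries mutations recorded at bp 363–394, in the region bound by the RNA-binding protein RBM42. They are described as compensatory, but the record does not explain their design. In general usage, the term refers to paired changes that restore RNA base-pairing while altering the primary sequence. The plasmid is presumably used in transfected mammalian cells alongside other versions of the MYC 5'UTR reporter to test how this RBM42-bound region contributes to MYC translation.
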