Addgene plasmid #229504: pGL3_5UTR_Myc_FLuc Compensatory Mutant
Purpose: Myc 5' untranslated region firefly luciferase reporter with compensatory mutations in the region bound by RBM42
Depositing lab: Davide Ruggero. Depositing organization: University of California, San Francisco (UCSF). Publication: Functional screen identifies RBM42 as a mediator of oncogenic mRNA translation specificity. Kovalski JR, Sarioglu G, Subramanyam V, Hernandez G, Rademaker G, Oses-Prieto JA, Slota M, Mohan N, Yiakis K, Liu I, Wen KW, Kim GE, Miglani S, Burlingame AL, Goodarzi H, Perera RM, Ruggero D. Nat Cell Biol. 2025 Feb 4. doi: 10.1038/s41556-024-01604-7. PubMed 39905246.
Backbone
  Vector backbone: pGL3_SV40
  Total vector size (bp): 5389
  Vector type: Mammalian Expression
Growth in bacteria
  Bacterial resistance: Ampicillin, 100 μg/mL
  Growth temperature: 37°C
  Growth strain: DH5alpha
  Copy number: High Copy
Gene/Insert
  Gene/Insert name: Myc 5'UTR_CompMutant
  Species: H. sapiens (human)
  Insert size (bp): 376
  Mutation: Mutations in bp 363-394
  Promoter: SV40
  Cloning method: Ligation Independent Cloning
  Sequencing primers: 5′ TATTTATGCAGAGGCCGAGG
Terms and licenses: Academic/Nonprofit Terms; Industry Terms: Not Available to Industry
How to cite: pGL3_5UTR_Myc_FLuc Compensatory Mutant was a gift from Davide Ruggero (Addgene plasmid # 229504 ; http://n2t.net/addgene:229504 ; RRID:Addgene_229504)
